>Addgene plasmid #77652 | ITPKC gRNA (BRDN0001149433) | addgene full sequence | sequence record 188170 | Addgene Assembled Sequence
CCCGGGTGCAAAGATGGATAAAGTTTTAAACAGAGAGGAATCTTTGCAGCTAATGGACCTTCTAGGTCTT
GAAAGGAGTGGGAATTGGCTCCGGTGCCCGTCAGTGGGCAGAGCGCACATCGCCCACAGTCCCCGAGAAG
TTGGGGGGAGGGGTCGGCAATTGATCCGGTGCCTAGAGAAGGTGGCGCGGGGTAAACTGGGAAAGTGATG
TCGTGTACTGGCTCCGCCTTTTTCCCGAGGGTGGGGGAGAACCGTATATAAGTGCAGTAGTCGCCGTGAA
CGTTCTTTTTCGCAACGGGTTTGCCGCCAGAACACAGGTAAGTGCCGTGTGTGGTTCCCGCGGGCCTGGC
CTCTTTACGGGTTATGGCCCTTGCGTGCCTTGAATTACTTCCACCTGGCTGCAGTACGTGATTCTTGATC
CCGAGCTTCGGGTTGGAAGTGGGTGGGAGAGTTCGAGGCCTTGCGCTTAAGGAGCCCCTTCGCCTCGTGC
TTGAGTTGAGGCCTGGCCTGGGCGCTGGGGCCGCCGCGTGCGAATCTGGTGGCACCTTCGCGCCTGTCTC
GCTGCTTTCGATAAGTCTCTAGCCATTTAAAATTTTTGATGACCTGCTGCGACGCTTTTTTTCTGGCAAG
ATAGTCTTGTAAATGCGGGCCAAGATCTGCACACTGGTATTTCGGTTTTTGGGGCCGCGGGCGGCGACGG
GGCCCGTGCGTCCCAGCGCACATGTTCGGCGAGGCGGGGCCTGCGAGCGCGGCCACCGAGAATCGGACGG
GGGTAGTCTCAAGCTGGCCGGCCTGCTCTGGTGCCTGGCCTCGCGCCGCCGTGTATCGCCCCGCCCTGGG
CGGCAAGGCTGGCCCGGTCGGCACCAGTTGCGTGAGCGGAAAGATGGCCGCTTCCCGGCCCTGCTGCAGG
GAGCTCAAAATGGAGGACGCGGCGCTCGGGAGAGCGGGCGGGTGAGTCACCCACACAAAGGAAAAGGGCC
TTTCCGTCCTCAGCCGTCGCTTCATGTGACTCCACGGAGTACCGGGCGCCGTCCAGGCACCTCGATTAGT
TCTCGAGCTTTTGGAGTACGTCGTCTTTAGGTTGGGGGGAGGGGTTTTATGCGATGGAGTTTCCCCACAC
TGAGTGGGTGGAGACTGAAGTTAGGCCAGCTTGGCACTTGATGTAATTCTCCTTGGAATTTGCCCTTTTT
GAGTTTGGATCTTGGTTCATTCTCAAGCCTCAGACAGTGGTTCAAAGTTTTTTTCTTCCATTTCAGGTGT
CGTGACGTACGGCCACCATGACCGAGTACAAGCCCACGGTGCGCCTCGCCACCCGCGACGACGTCCCCAG
GGCCGTACGCACCCTCGCCGCCGCGTTCGCCGACTACCCCGCCACGCGCCACACCGTCGATCCGGACCGC
CACATCGAGCGGGTCACCGAGCTGCAAGAACTCTTCCTCACGCGCGTCGGGCTCGACATCGGCAAGGTGT
GGGTCGCGGACGACGGCGCCGCCGTGGCGGTCTGGACCACGCCGGAGAGCGTCGAAGCGGGGGCGGTGTT
CGCCGAGATCGGCCCGCGCATGGCCGAGTTGAGCGGTTCCCGGCTGGCCGCGCAGCAACAGATGGAAGGC
CTCCTGGCGCCGCACCGGCCCAAGGAGCCCGCGTGGTTCCTGGCCACCGTCGGAGTCTCGCCCGACCACC
AGGGCAAGGGTCTGGGCAGCGCCGTCGTGCTCCCCGGAGTGGAGGCGGCCGAGCGCGCCGGGGTGCCCGC
CTTCCTGGAGACCTCCGCGCCCCGCAACCTCCCCTTCTACGAGCGGCTCGGCTTCACCGTCACCGCCGAC
GTCGAGGTGCCCGAAGGACCGCGCACCTGGTGCATGACCCGCAAGCCCGGTGCCTGAACGCGTTAAGTCG
ACAATCAACCTCTGGATTACAAAATTTGTGAAAGATTGACTGGTATTCTTAACTATGTTGCTCCTTTTAC
GCTATGTGGATACGCTGCTTTAATGCCTTTGTATCATGCTATTGCTTCCCGTATGGCTTTCATTTTCTCC
TCCTTGTATAAATCCTGGTTGCTGTCTCTTTATGAGGAGTTGTGGCCCGTTGTCAGGCAACGTGGCGTGG
TGTGCACTGTGTTTGCTGACGCAACCCCCACTGGTTGGGGCATTGCCACCACCTGTCAGCTCCTTTCCGG
GACTTTCGCTTTCCCCCTCCCTATTGCCACGGCGGAACTCATCGCCGCCTGCCTTGCCCGCTGCTGGACA
GGGGCTCGGCTGTTGGGCACTGACAATTCCGTGGTGTTGTCGGGGAAATCATCGTCCTTTCCTTGGCTGC
TCGCCTGTGTTGCCACCTGGATTCTGCGCGGGACGTCCTTCTGCTACGTCCCTTCGGCCCTCAATCCAGC
GGACCTTCCTTCCCGCGGCCTGCTGCCGGCTCTGCGGCCTCTTCCGCGTCTTCGCCTTCGCCCTCAGACG
AGTCGGATCTCCCTTTGGGCCGCCTCCCCGCGTCGACTTTAAGACCAATGACTTACAAGGCAGCTGTAGA
TCTTAGCCACTTTTTAAAAGAAAAGGGGGGACTGGAAGGGCTAATTCACTCCCAACGAAGACAAGATCTG
CTTTTTGCTTGTACTGGGTCTCTCTGGTTAGACCAGATCTGAGCCTGGGAGCTCTCTGGCTAACTAGGGA
ACCCACTGCTTAAGCCTCAATAAAGCTTGCCTTGAGTGCTTCAAGTAGTGTGTGCCCGTCTGTTGTGTGA
CTCTGGTAACTAGAGATCCCTCAGACCCTTTTAGTCAGTGTGGAAAATCTCTAGCAGTACGTATAGTAGT
TCATGTCATCTTATTATTCAGTATTTATAACTTGCAAAGAAATGAATATCAGAGAGTGAGAGGAACTTGT
TTATTGCAGCTTATAATGGTTACAAATAAAGCAATAGCATCACAAATTTCACAAATAAAGCATTTTTTTC
ACTGCATTCTAGTTGTGGTTTGTCCAAACTCATCAATGTATCTTATCATGTCTGGCTCTAGCTATCCCGC
CCCTAACTCCGCCCATCCCGCCCCTAACTCCGCCCAGTTCCGCCCATTCTCCGCCCCATGGCTGACTAAT
TTTTTTTATTTATGCAGAGGCCGAGGCCGCCTCGGCCTCTGAGCTATTCCAGAAGTAGTGAGGAGGCTTT
TTTGGAGGCCTAGGGACGTACCCAATTCGCCCTATAGTGAGTCGTATTACGCGCGCTCACTGGCCGTCGT
TTTACAACGTCGTGACTGGGAAAACCCTGGCGTTACCCAACTTAATCGCCTTGCAGCACATCCCCCTTTC
GCCAGCTGGCGTAATAGCGAAGAGGCCCGCACCGATCGCCCTTCCCAACAGTTGCGCAGCCTGAATGGCG
AATGGG
[124 nt withheld, positions 3367-3490]
C
[91 nt withheld, positions 3492-3582]
A
[49 nt withheld, positions 3584-3632]
CCTTTGACGTTGGAGTCCACGTTCTTT
[37 nt withheld, positions 3660-3696]
ACCCTATCTCGGTCTATTCTTTTGATTTATAAGGGATTTTGCCGATTTCGGCCTATTGGTTAAAAAATGA
GCTGATTTAACAAAAATTTAACGCGAATTTTAACAAAATATTAACGCTTACAATTTAGGTGGCACTTTTC
GGGGAAATGTGCGCGGAACCCCTATTTGTTTATTTTTCTAAATACATTCAAATATGTATCCGCTCATGAG
ACAATAACCCTGATAAATGCTTCAATAATATTGAAAAAGGAAGAGTATGAGTATTCAACATTTCCGTGTC
GCCCTTATTCCCTTTTTTGCGGCATTTTGCCTTCCTGTTTTTGCTCACCCAGAAACGCTGGTGAAAGTAA
AAGATGCTGAAGATCAGTTGGGTGCACGAGTGGGTTACATCGAACTGGATCTCAACAGCGGTAAGATCCT
TGAGAGTTTTCGCCCCGAAGAACGTTTTCCAATGATGAGCACTTTTAAAGTTCTGCTATGTGGCGCGGTA
TTATCCCGTATTGACGCCGGGCAAGAGCAACTCGGTCGCCGCATACACTATTCTCAGAATGACTTGGTTG
AGTACTCACCAGTCACAGAAAAGCATCTTACGGATGGCATGACAGTAAGAGAATTATGCAGTGCTGCCAT
AACCATGAGTGATAACACTGCGGCCAACTTACTTCTGACAACGATCGGAGGACCGAAGGAGCTAACCGCT
TTTTTGCACAACATGGGGGATCATGTAACTCGCCTTGATCGTTGGGAACCGGAGCTGAATGAAGCCATAC
CAAACGACGAGCGTGACACCACGATGCCTGTAGCAATGGCAACAACGTTGCGCAAACTATTAACTGGCGA
ACTACTTACTCTAGCTTCCCGGCAACAATTAATAGACTGGATGGAGGCGGATAAAGTTGCAGGACCACTT
CTGCGCTCGGCCCTTCCGGCTGGCTGGTTTATTGCTGATAAATCTGGAGCCGGTGAGCGTGGGTCTCGCG
GTATCATTGCAGCACTGGGGCCAGATGGTAAGCCCTCCCGTATCGTAGTTATCTACACGACGGGGAGTCA
GGCAACTATGGATGAACGAAATAGACAGATCGCTGAGATAGGTGCCTCACTGATTAAGCATTGGTAACTG
TCAGACCAAGTTTACTCATATATACTTTAGATTGATTTAAAACTTCATTTTTAATTTAAAAGGATCTAGG
TGAAGATCCTTTTTGATAATCTCATGACCAAAATCCCTTAACGTGAGTTTTCGTTCCACTGAGCGTCAGA
CCCCGTAGAAAAGATCAAAGGATCTTCTTGAGATCCTTTTTTTCTGCGCGTAATCTGCTGCTTGCAAACA
AAAAAACCACCGCTACCAGCGGTGGTTTGTTTGCCGGATCAAGAGCTACCAACTCTTTTTCCGAAGGTAA
CTGGCTTCAGCAGAGCGCAGATACCAAATACTGTTCTTCTAGTGTAGCCGTAGTTAGGCCACCACTTCAA
GAACTCTGTAGCACCGCCTACATACCTCGCTCTGCTAATCCTGTTACCAGTGGCTGCTGCCAGTGGCGAT
AAGTCGTGTCTTACCGGGTTGGACTCAAGACGATAGTTACCGGATAAGGCGCAGCGGTCGGGCTGAACGG
GGGGTTCGTGCACACAGCCCAGCTTGGAGCGAACGACCTACACCGAACTGAGATACCTACAGCGTGAGCT
ATGAGAAAGCGCCACGCTTCCCGAAGGGAGAAAGGCGGACAGGTATCCGGTAAGCGGCAGGGTCGGAACA
GGAGAGCGCACGAGGGAGCTTCCAGGGGGAAACGCCTGGTATCTTTATAGTCCTGTCGGGTTTCGCCACC
TCTGACTTGAGCGTCGATTTTTGTGATGCTCGTCAGGGGGGCGGAGCCTATGGAAAAACGCCAGCAACGC
GGCCTTTTTACGGTTCCTGGCCTTTTGCTGGCCTTTTGCTCACATGTTCTTTCCTGCGTTATCCCCTGAT
TCTGTGGATAACCGTATTACCGCCTTTGAGTGAGCTGATACCGCTCGCCGCAGCCGAACGACCGAGCGCA
GCGAGTCAGTGAGCGAGGAAGCGGAAGAGCGCCCAATACGCAAACCGCCTCTCCCCGCGCGTTGGCCGAT
TCATTAATGCAGCTGGCACGACAGGTTTCCCGACTGGAAAGCGGGCAGTGAGCGCAACGCAATTAATGTG
AGTTAGCTCACTCATTAGGCACCCCAGGCTTTACACTTTATGCTTCCGGCTCGTATGTTGTGTGGAATTG
TGAGCGGATAACAATTTCACACAGGAAACAGCTATGACCATGATTACGCCAAGCGCGCAATTAACCCTCA
CTAAAGGGAACAAAAGCTGGAGCTGCAAGCTTAATGTAGTCTTATGCAATACTCTTGTAGTCTTGCAACA
TGGTAACGATGAGTTAGCAACATGCCTTACAAGGAGAGAAAAAGCACCGTGCATGCCGATTGGTGGAAGT
AAGGTGGTACGATCGTGCCTTATTAGGAAGGCAACAGACGGGTCTGACATGGATTGGACGAACCACTGAA
TTGCCGCATTGCAGAGATATTGTATTTAAGTGCCTAGCTCGATACATAAACGGGTCTCTCTGGTTAGACC
AGATCTGAGCCTGGGAGCTCTCTGGCTAACTAGGGAACCCACTGCTTAAGCCTCAATAAAGCTTGCCTTG
AGTGCTTCAAGTAGTGTGTGCCCGTCTGTTGTGTGACTCTGGTAACTAGAGATCCCTCAGACCCTTTTAG
TCAGTGTGGAAAATCTCTAGCAGTGGCGCCCGAACAGGGACTTGAAAGCGAAAGGGAAACCAGAGGAGCT
CTCTCGACGCAGGACTCGGCTTGCTGAAGCGCGCACGGCAAGAGGCGAGGGGCGGCGACTGGTGAGTACG
CCAAAAATTTTGACTAGCGGAGGCTAGAAGGAGAGAGATGGGTGCGAGAGCGTCAGTATTAAGCGGGGGA
GAATTAGATCGCGATGGGAAAAAATTCGGTTAAGGCCAGGGGGAAAGAAAAAATATAAATTAAAACATAT
AGTATGGGCAAGCAGGGAGCTAGAACGATTCGCAGTTAATCCTGGCCTGTTAGAAACATCAGAAGGCTGT
AGACAAATACTGGGACAGCTACAACCATCCCTTCAGACAGGATCAGAAGAACTTAGATCATTATATAATA
CAGTAGCAACCCTCTATTGTGTGCATCAAAGGATAGAGATAAAAGACACCAAGGAAGCTTTAGACAAGAT
AGAGGAAGAGCAAAACAAAAGTAAGACCACCGCACAGCAAGCGGCCGCTGATCTTCAGACCTGGAGGAGG
AGATATGAGGGACAATTGGAGAAGTGAATTATATAAATATAAAGTAGTAAAAATTGAACCATTAGGAGTA
GCACCCACCAAGGCAAAGAGAAGAGTGGTGCAGAGAGAAAAAAGAGCAGTGGGAATAGGAGCTTTGTTCC
TTGGGTTCTTGGGAGCAGCAGGAAGCACTATGGGCGCAGCGTCAATGACGCTGACGGTACAGGCCAGACA
ATTATTGTCTGGTATAGTGCAGCAGCAGAACAATTTGCTGAGGGCTATTGAGGCGCAACAGCATCTGTTG
CAACTCACAGTCTGGGGCATCAAGCAGCTCCAGGCAAGAATCCTGGCTGTGGAAAGATACCTAAAGGATC
AACAGCTCCTGGGGATTTGGGGTTGCTCTGGAAAACTCATTTGCACCACTGCTGTGCCTTGGAATGCTAG
TTGGAGTAATAAATCTCTGGAACAGATTTGGAATCACACGACCTGGATGGAGTGGGACAGAGAAATTAAC
AATTACACAAGCTTAATACACTCCTTAATTGAAGAATCGCAAAACCAGCAAGAAAAGAATGAACAAGAAT
TATTGGAATTAGATAAATGGGCAAGTTTGTGGAATTGGTTTAACATAACAAATTGGCTGTGGTATATAAA
ATTATTCATAATGATAGTAGGAGGCTTGGTAGGTTTAAGAATAGTTTTTGCTGTACTTTCTATAGTGAAT
AGAGTTAGGCAGGGATATTCACCATTATCGTTTCAGACCCACCTCCCAACCCCGAGGGGACCCAGAGAGG
GCCTATTTCCCATGATTCCTTCATATTTGCATATACGATACAAGGCTGTTAGAGAGATAATTAGAATTAA
TTTGACTGTAAACACAAAGATATTAGTACAAAATACGTGACGTAGAAAGTAATAATTTCTTGGGTAGTTT
GCAGTTTTAAAATTATGTTTTAAAATGGACTATCATATGCTTACCGTAACTTGAAAGTATTTCGATTTCT
TGGCTTTATATATCTTGTGGAAAGGACGAAACACCGTCCATTCTAGATGCGTCCGGGTTTTAGAGCTAGA
AATAGCAAGTTAAAATAAGGCTAGTCCGTTATCAACTTGAAAAAGTGGCACCGAGTCGGTGCTTTTTTAA
GCTTGGCGTAACTAGATCTTGAGACAAATGGCAGTATTCATCCACAATTTTAAAAGAAAAGGGGGGATTG
GGGGGTACAGTGCAGGGGAAAGAATAGTAGACATAATAGCAACAGACATACAAACTAAAGAATTACAAAA
ACAAATTACAAAAATTCAAAATTTTCGGGTTTATTACAGGGACAGCAGAGATCCACTTTGGCGCCGGCTC
GAGGGGG
Features (pLannotate 1.2.2; 29 found; start..end, strand, type, name):
     14..80      +  CDS            small t antigen (fragment): SV40 (simian virus 40) small t antigen
    106..317     +  promoter       EF-1α core promoter: core promoter for human elongation factor EF-1α
    318..1256    +  intron         EF-1α intron A: intron upstream of the start codon of human EF-1α
   1278..1877    +  CDS            PuroR (fragment): puromycin N-acetyltransferase; pac from Streptomyces; confers resistance to puromycin
   1893..2481    +  misc_feature   WPRE: woodchuck hepatitis virus posttranscriptional regulatory element
   2532..2551    +  misc_feature   cPPT/CTS (fragment): central polypurine tract and central termination sequence of HIV-1
   2553..2786    +  LTR            3' LTR (ΔU3): self-inactivating 3' long terminal repeat (LTR) from HIV-1
   2864..2985    +  polyA_signal   SV40 poly(A) signal: SV40 polyadenylation signal
   3025..3160    +  rep_origin     SV40 ori: SV40 origin of replication
   3181..3199    -  promoter       T7 promoter: promoter for bacteriophage T7 RNA polymerase
   3207..3362    +  CDS            lacZα (fragment): LacZα fragment of β-galactosidase; lacZ fragment
   3367..3795    +  rep_origin     f1 ori (sequence partly withheld): f1 bacteriophage origin of replication; arrow indicates direction of (+) strand synthesis
   3848..3952    +  promoter       AmpR promoter: bla
   3953..4813    +  CDS            AmpR: β-lactamase; bla; confers resistance to ampicillin, carbenicillin, and related antibiotics
   4984..5572    +  rep_origin     ori: high-copy-number ColE1/pMB1/pBR322/pUC origin of replication
   5755..5847    +  CDS            lacI (fragment): lac repressor; lacI; The lac repressor binds to the lac operator to inhibit transcription in E. coli. This inhibition can be relieved by adding lactose or isopropyl-β-D-thiogalactopyranoside (IPTG).
   5860..5881    +  protein_bind   CAP binding site: CAP binding activates transcription in the presence of cAMP. E. coli catabolite activator protein
   5896..5926    +  promoter       lac promoter: promoter for the E. coli lac operon
   5934..5950    +  protein_bind   lac operator: The lac repressor binds to the lac operator to inhibit transcription in E. coli. This inhibition can be relieved by adding lactose or isopropyl-β-D-thiogalactopyranoside (IPTG). lac repressor encoded by lacI
   5995..6013    +  promoter       T3 promoter: promoter for bacteriophage T3 RNA polymerase
   6041..6267    +  promoter       RSV promoter: Rous sarcoma virus enhancer/promoter
   6268..6448    +  LTR            5' LTR (truncated): truncated 5' long terminal repeat (LTR) from HIV-1
   6495..6620    +  misc_feature   HIV-1 Ψ: packaging signal of human immunodeficiency virus type 1
   6604..6967    +  CDS            HIV-1 gag (fragment): gag protein from human immunodeficiency virus 1; gag
   7113..7346    +  misc_feature   RRE: The Rev response element (RRE) of HIV-1 allows for Rev-dependent mRNA export from the nucleus to the cytoplasm.
   7723..7749    +  CDS            Rev (fragment): human immunodeficiency virus 1 (HIV-1) Rev protein; rev; enhances nuclear export of unspliced and incompletely spliced viral mRNAs
   7753..7993    +  promoter       U6 promoter: RNA polymerase III promoter for human U6 snRNA
   8023..8098    +  misc_RNA       gRNA scaffold: guide RNA scaffold for the Streptococcus pyogenes CRISPR/Cas9 system
   8154..8271    +  misc_feature   cPPT/CTS: central polypurine tract and central termination sequence of HIV-1
