[The description below was written by a language model from this plasmid's Addgene catalogue record and pLannotate feature annotations shown in this document.]
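Description:
ITPKC gRNA (BRDN0001149433) is a third-generation lentiviral guide RNA plasmid built on the lentiGuide-Puro backbone. It delivers a single Streptococcus pyogenes-type sgRNA directed against human ITPKC (also known as IP3KC), which was designed against the NM_025194.2 reference transcript. In bacteria the roughly 8.3 kb plasmid is maintained through a high-copy ColE1/pUC-type origin and selected with ampicillin via β-lactamase. An f1 origin, an SV40 origin and remnants of lac and phage promoter elements are also carried in the backbone.

The lentiviral transfer cassette begins with an RSV promoter fused to a truncated HIV-1 5' LTR, which makes genomic RNA production Tat-independent. This is followed by the Ψ packaging signal with a partial gag sequence and by the RRE for Rev-dependent nuclear export. Downstream, a human U6 RNA polymerase III promoter drives the ITPKC-specific spacer joined to the gRNA scaffold, and a cPPT/CTS element aids nuclear import of the reverse-transcribed genome. A separate EF-1α promoter, annotated as the core promoter plus intron A, expresses puromycin N-acetyltransferase for selection of transduced mammalian cells. A WPRE enhances transcript expression. The cassette ends in a ΔU3 self-inactivating 3' LTR, with an SV40 polyadenylation signal beyond it.

The plasmid does not encode Cas9, so it must be used with a separate Cas9 vector such as lentiCas9-Blast or in cells that already express the nuclease. It belongs to a human kinome gRNA collection and is intended for CRISPR-mediated knockout of ITPKC in human cells.
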