Addgene plasmid #77652: ITPKC gRNA (BRDN0001149433)
Purpose: 3rd generation lentiviral gRNA plasmid targeting human ITPKC
Depositing lab: John Doench & David Root. Depositing organization: Broad Institute. Publication: Optimized sgRNA design to maximize activity and minimize off-target effects of CRISPR-Cas9. Doench JG, Fusi N, Sullender M, Hegde M, Vaimberg EW, Donovan KF, Smith I, Tothova Z, Wilen C, Orchard R, Virgin HW, Listgarten J, Root DE. Nat Biotechnol. 2016 Jan 18. doi: 10.1038/nbt.3437. PubMed 26780180.
Backbone
  Vector backbone: lentiGuide-Puro
  Backbone manufacturer: Zhang Lab (Addgene plasmid # 52963)
  Vector type: Mammalian Expression, Lentiviral, CRISPR
  Selectable markers: Puromycin
Growth in bacteria
  Bacterial resistance: Ampicillin, 100 μg/mL
  Growth temperature: 37°C
  Growth strain: DH5alpha
  Copy number: High Copy
Gene/Insert
  Gene/Insert name: ITPKC (alt names: ITPKC; NM_025194.2)
  gRNA/shRNA sequence: TCCATTCTAGATGCGTCCGG
  Species: H. sapiens (human)
  Entrez Gene: ITPKC (a.k.a. IP3-3KC, IP3KC)
  Promoter: hU6
  Cloning method: Unknown
  Sequencing primers: 5′ U6-F; 3′ pS2-R
Terms and licenses: Academic/Nonprofit Terms; Industry Terms: Not Available to Industry
Depositor comments: The gRNA was designed to target the following Genbank reference sequence(s): NM_025194.2. Note that this plasmid does NOT contain Cas9. It should be used in conjunction with lentiCas9-Blast (Addgene #52962) or otherwise with cell lines already expressing Cas9. Browse the full kinome gRNA library at http://www.addgene.org/pooled-library/broadgpp-human-kinome/ or visit http://www.broadinstitute.org/rnai/public/ for detailed protocols and information.
How to cite: ITPKC gRNA (BRDN0001149433) was a gift from John Doench & David Root (Addgene plasmid # 77652 ; http://n2t.net/addgene:77652 ; RRID:Addgene_77652)
