>Addgene plasmid #77652 | ITPKC gRNA (BRDN0001149433) | depositor partial sequence | sequence record 145112 | Target Sequence
TCCATTCTAGATGCGTCCGG
