>Addgene plasmid #77652 | ITPKC gRNA (BRDN0001149433) | addgene partial sequence | sequence record 188169 | hU6-F
GAAAGTAATAATTTCTTGGGTAGTTTGCAGTTTTAAAATTATGTTTTAAAATGGACTATCATATGCTTAC
CGTAACTTGAAAGTATTTCGATTTCTTGGCTTTATATATCTTGTGGAAAGGACGAAACACCGTCCATTCT
AGATGCGTCCGGGTTTTAGAGCTAGAAATAGCAAGTTAAAATAAGGCTAGTCCGTTATCAACTTGAAAAA
GTGGCACCGAGTCGGTGCTTTTTTAAGCTTGGCGTAACTAGATCTTGAGACAAATGGCAGTATTCATCCA
CAATTTTAAAAGAAAAGGGGGGATTGGGGGGTACAGTGCAGGGGAAAGAATAGTAGACATAATANCAACA
GACATACAAACTAAAGAATTACAAAAACAAATTACAAAAATTCAAAATTTTCGGGTTTATTACAGGGACA
GCAGAGATCCACTTTGGCGCCGGCTCGAGGGGGCCCGGGTGCAAAGATGGATAAAGTTTTAAACAGAGAG
GAATCTTTGCAGCTAATGGACCTTCTAGGTCTTGAAAGGAGTGGGAATTGGCTCCGGTGCCCGTCAGTGG
GCAGAGCGCA
